>Addgene plasmid #233026 | pAAV-EFS-hfCas13d-P2A-mCherry-pA | addgene full sequence | sequence record 463769 | Addgene NGS Result
TTGAGATCCTTTTTTTCTGCGCGTAATCTGCTGCTTGCAAACAAAAAAACCACCGCTACCAGCGGTGGTT
TGTTTGCCGGATCAAGAGCTACCAACTCTTTTTCCGAAGGTAACTGGCTTCAGCAGAGCGCAGATACCAA
ATACTGTTCTTCTAGTGTAGCCGTAGTTAGGCCACCACTTCAAGAACTCTGTAGCACCGCCTACATACCT
CGCTCTGCTAATCCTGTTACCAGTGGCTGCTGCCAGTGGCGATAAGTCGTGTCTTACCGGGTTGGACTCA
AGACGATAGTTACCGGATAAGGCGCAGCGGTCGGGCTGAACGGGGGGTTCGTGCACACAGCCCAGCTTGG
AGCGAACGACCTACACCGAACTGAGATACCTACAGCGTGAGCTATGAGAAAGCGCCACGCTTCCCGAAGG
GAGAAAGGCGGACAGGTATCCGGTAAGCGGCAGGGTCGGAACAGGAGAGCGCACGAGGGAGCTTCCAGGG
GGAAACGCCTGGTATCTTTATAGTCCTGTCGGGTTTCGCCACCTCTGACTTGAGCGTCGATTTTTGTGAT
GCTCGTCAGGGGGGCGGAGCCTATGGAAAAACGCCAGCAACGCGGCCTTTTTACGGTTCCTGGCCTTTTG
CTGGCCTTTTGCTCACATGTCCTGCAGGCAGCTGCGCGCTCGCTCGCTCACTGAGGCCGCCCGGGCGTCG
GGCGACCTTTGGTCGCCCGGCCTCAGTGAGCGAGCGAGCGCGCAGAGAGGGAGTGGCCAACTCCATCACT
AGGGGTTCCTGCGGCCTCTAGAGCTAGGCGTCCTAGAGTCGAGTGGCTCCGGTGCCCGTCAGTGGGCAGA
GCGCACATCGCCCACAGTCCCCGAGAAGTTGGGGGGAGGGGTCGGCAATTGAACGGGTGCCTAGAGAAGG
TGGCGCGGGGTAAACTGGGAAAGTGATGTCGTGTACTGGCTCCGCCTTTTTCCCGAGGGTGGGGGAGAAC
CGTATATAAGTGCAGTAGTCGCCGTGAACGTTCTTTTTCGCAACGGGTTTGCCGCCAGAACACAGGTGTC
GTGACGCGGACCGGTGCCACCATGAGCCCCAAGAAGAAGAGAAAGGTGGAGGCCAGCATCGAAAAAAAAA
AGTCCTTCGCCAAGGGCATGGGCGTGAAGTCCACACTCGTGTCCGGCTCCAAAGTGTACATGACAACCTT
CGCCGAAGGCAGCGACGCCAGGCTGGAAAAGATCGTGGAGGGCGACAGCATCAGGAGCGTGAATGAGGGC
GAGGCCTTCAGCGCTGAAATGGCCGATAAAAACGCCGGCTATAAGATCGGCAACGCCAAATTCAGCCATC
CTAAGGGCTACGCCGTGGTGGCTAACAACCCTCTGTATACAGGACCCGTCCAGCAGGATATGCTCGGCCT
GAAGGAAACTCTGGAAAAGAGGTACTTCGGCGAGAGCGCTGATGGCAATGACAATATTTGTATCCAGGTG
ATCCATAACATCCTGGACATTGAAAAAATCCTCGTGGAATACATTACCAACGTGGTGTACGTGGTCAACA
ATATCTCCGGCCTGGATAAGGACATTATTGGATTCGGCAAGTTCTCCACAGTGTATACCTACGACGAATT
CAAAGACCCCGAGCACCATAGGGCCGCTTTCAACAATAACGATAAGCTCATCAACGCCATCAAGGCCCAG
TATGACGAGTTCGACAACTTCCTCGATAACCCCAGACTCGGCTATTTCGGCCAGGCCTTTTTCAGCAAGG
AGGGCAGAAATTACATCATCAATTACGGCAACGAATGCTATGACATTCTGGCCCTCCTGAGCGGACTGAG
GCACTGGGTGGTCCATAACAACGAAGAAGAGTCCAGGATCTCCAGGACCTGGCTCTACAACCTCGATAAG
AACCTCGACAACGAATACATCTCCACCCTCAACTACCTCTACGACAGGATCACCAATGAGCTGACCAACT
CCTTCTCCAAGAACTCCGCCGCCAACGTGAACTATATTGCCGAAACTCTGGGAATCAACCCTGCCGAATT
CGCCGAACAATATTTCAGATTCAGCATTATGAAAGAGCAGAAAAACCTCGGATTCAATATCACCAAGCTC
AGGGAAGTGATGCTGGACAGGAAGGATATGTCCGAGATCAGGAAAAATCATAAGGTGTTCGACTCCATCA
GGACCAAGGTCTACACCATGATGGACTTTGTGATTTATAGGTATTACATCGAAGAGGATGCCAAGGTGGC
TGCCGCCAATAAGTCCCTCCCCGATAATGAGAAGTCCCTGAGCGAGAAGGATATCTTTGTGATTAACCTG
AGGGGCTCCTTCAACGACGACCAGAAGGATGCCCTCTACTACGATGAAGCTAATAGAATTTGGAGAAAGC
TCGAAAATATCATGCACAACATCAAGGAATTTAGGGGAAACAAGACAAGAGAGTATAAGAAGAAGGACGC
CCCTAGACTGCCCAGAATCCTGCCCGCTGGCCGTGATGTTTCCGCCTTCAGCAAACTCATGTATGCCCTG
ACCATGTTCCTGGATGGCAAGGAGATCAACGACCTCCTGACCACCCTGATTAATAAATTCGATAACATCC
AGAGCTTCCTGAAGGTGATGCCTCTCATCGGAGTCAACGCTAAGTTCGTGGAGGAATACGCCTTTTTCAA
AGACTCCGCCAAGATCGCCGATGAGCTGAGGCTGATCAAGTCCTTCGCTAGAATGGGAGAACCTATTGCC
GATGCCAGGAGGGCCATGTATATCGACGCCATCCGTATTTTAGGAACCAACCTGTCCTATGATGAGCTCA
AGGCCCTCGCCGACACCTTTTCCCTGGACGAGAACGGAAACAAGCTCAAGAAAGGCAAGCACGGCATGAG
AAATTTCATTATTAATAACGTGATCAGCAATAAAAGGTTCCACTACCTGATCAGATACGGTGATCCTGCC
CACCTCCATGAGATCGCCAAAAACGAGGCCGTGGTGAAGTTCGTGCTCGGCAGGATCGCTGACATCCAGA
AAAAACAGGGCCAGAACGGCAAGAACCAGATCGACAGGTACTACGAAACTTGTATCGGAAAGGATAAGGG
CAAGAGCGTGAGCGAAAAGGTGGACGCTCTCACAAAGATCATCACCGGAATGAACTACGACCAATTCGAC
AAGAAAAGGAGCGTCATTGAGGACACCGGCAGGGAAAACGCCGAGAGGGAGAAGTTTAAAAAGATCATCA
GCCTGTACCTCACCGTGATCTACCACATCCTCAAGAATATTGTCAATATCAACGCCAGGTACGTCATCGG
ATTCCATTGCGTCGAGCGTGATGCTCAACTGTACAAGGAGAAAGGCTACGACATCAATCTCAAGAAACTG
GAAGAGAAGGGATTCAGCTCCGTCACCAAGCTCTGCGCTGGCATTGATGAAACTGCCCCCGATAAGAGAA
AGGACGTGGAAAAGGAGATGGCTGAAAGAGCCAAGGAGAGCATTGACAGCCTCGAGAGCGCCAACCCCAA
GCTGTATGCCAATTACATCAAATACAGCGACGAGAAGAAAGCCGAGGAGTTCACCAGGCAGATTAACAGG
GAGAAGGCCAAAACCGCCCTGAACGCCTACCTGAGGAACACCAAGTGGAATGTGATCATCAGGGAGGACC
TCCTGAGAATTGACAACAAGACATGTACCCTGTTCAGAAACAAGGCCGTCCACCTGGAAGTGGCCAGGTA
TGTCCACGCCTATATCAACGACATTGCCGAGGTCAATTCCTACTTCCAACTGTACCATTACATCATGCAG
AGAATTATCATGAATGAGAGGTACGAGAAAAGCAGCGGAAAGGTGTCCGAGTACTTCGACGCTGTGAATG
ACGAGAAGAAGTACAACGATAGGCTCCTGAAACTGCTGTGTGTGCCTTTCGGCTACTGTATCCCCAGGTT
TAAGAACCTGAGCATCGAGGCCCTGTTCGATAGGAACGAGGCCGCCAAGTTCGACAAGGAGAAAAAGAAG
GTGTCCGGCAATTCCGGATCCGGACCTAAGAAAAAGAGGAAGGTGGCCGCTGCGTACCCATACGATGTTC
CAGATTACGCTGCCAGCGGCTCCGGAGCCACGAACTTCTCTCTGTTAAAGCAAGCAGGAGACGTGGAAGA
AAACCCCGGTCCCGTGAGCAAGGGCGAGGAGGATAACATGGCCATCATCAAGGAGTTCATGCGCTTCAAG
GTGCACATGGAGGGCTCCGTGAACGGCCACGAGTTCGAGATCGAGGGCGAGGGCGAGGGCCGCCCCTACG
AGGGCACCCAGACCGCCAAGCTGAAGGTGACCAAGGGTGGCCCCCTGCCCTTCGCCTGGGACATCCTGTC
CCCTCAGTTCATGTACGGCTCCAAGGCCTACGTGAAGCACCCCGCCGACATCCCCGACTACTTGAAGCTG
TCCTTCCCCGAGGGCTTCAAGTGGGAGCGCGTGATGAACTTCGAGGACGGCGGCGTGGTGACCGTGACCC
AGGACTCCTCCCTGCAGGACGGCGAGTTCATCTACAAGGTGAAGCTGCGCGGCACCAACTTCCCCTCCGA
CGGCCCCGTAATGCAGAAGAAGACCATGGGCTGGGAGGCCTCCTCCGAGCGGATGTACCCCGAGGACGGC
GCCCTGAAGGGCGAGATCAAGCAGAGGCTGAAGCTGAAGGACGGCGGCCACTACGACGCTGAGGTCAAGA
CCACCTACAAGGCCAAGAAGCCCGTGCAGCTGCCCGGCGCCTACAACGTCAACATCAAGTTGGACATCAC
CTCCCACAACGAGGACTACACCATCGTGGAACAGTACGAACGCGCCGAGGGCCGCCACTCCACCGGCGGC
ATGGACGAGCTGTACAAGTAAAAGCTTAATAAAAGATCTTTATTTTCATTAGATCTGTGTGTTGGTTTTT
TGTGTGCGGCCGCAGGAACCCCTAGTGATGGAGTTGGCCACTCCCTCTCTGCGCGCTCGCTCGCTCACTG
AGGCCGGGCGACCAAAGGTCGCCCGACGCCCGGGCTTTGCCCGGGCGGCCTCAGTGAGCGAGCGAGCGCG
CAGCTGCCTGCAGGGGCGCCTGATGCGGTATTTTCTCCTTACGCATCTGTGCGGTATTTCACACCGCATA
[95 nt withheld, positions 5111-5205]
T
[46 nt withheld, positions 5207-5252]
C
[141 nt withheld, positions 5254-5394]
CCTTTGACGTTGGAGTCCACGTTCTTT
[37 nt withheld, positions 5422-5458]
ACTCTATCTCGGGCTATTCTTTTGATTTATAAGGGATTTTGCCGATTTCGGTCTATTGGTTAAAAAATGA
GCTGATTTAACAAAAATTTAACGCGAATTTTAACAAAATATTAACGTTTACAATTTTATGGTGCACTCTC
AGTACAATCTGCTCTGATGCCGCATAGTTAAGCCAGCCCCGACACCCGCCAACACCCGCTGACGCGCCCT
GACGGGCTTGTCTGCTCCCGGCATCCGCTTACAGACAAGCTGTGACCGTCTCCGGGAGCTGCATGTGTCA
GAGGTTTTCACCGTCATCACCGAAACGCGCGAGACGAAAGGGCCTCGTGATACGCCTATTTTTATAGGTT
AATGTCATGATAATAATGGTTTCTTAGACGTCAGGTGGCACTTTTCGGGGAAATGTGCGCGGAACCCCTA
TTTGTTTATTTTTCTAAATACATTCAAATATGTATCCGCTCATGAGACAATAACCCTGATAAATGCTTCA
ATAATATTGAAAAAGGAAGAGTATGAGTATTCAACATTTCCGTGTCGCCCTTATTCCCTTTTTTGCGGCA
TTTTGCCTTCCTGTTTTTGCTCACCCAGAAACGCTGGTGAAAGTAAAAGATGCTGAAGATCAGTTGGGTG
CACGAGTGGGTTACATCGAACTGGATCTCAACAGCGGTAAGATCCTTGAGAGTTTTCGCCCCGAAGAACG
TTTTCCAATGATGAGCACTTTTAAAGTTCTGCTATGTGGCGCGGTATTATCCCGTATTGACGCCGGGCAA
GAGCAACTCGGTCGCCGCATACACTATTCTCAGAATGACTTGGTTGAGTACTCACCAGTCACAGAAAAGC
ATCTTACGGATGGCATGACAGTAAGAGAATTATGCAGTGCTGCCATAACCATGAGTGATAACACTGCGGC
CAACTTACTTCTGACAACGATCGGAGGACCGAAGGAGCTAACCGCTTTTTTGCACAACATGGGGGATCAT
GTAACTCGCCTTGATCGTTGGGAACCGGAGCTGAATGAAGCCATACCAAACGACGAGCGTGACACCACGA
TGCCTGTAGCAATGGCAACAACGTTGCGCAAACTATTAACTGGCGAACTACTTACTCTAGCTTCCCGGCA
ACAATTAATAGACTGGATGGAGGCGGATAAAGTTGCAGGACCACTTCTGCGCTCGGCCCTTCCGGCTGGC
TGGTTTATTGCTGATAAATCTGGAGCCGGTGAGCGTGGAAGCCGCGGTATCATTGCAGCACTGGGGCCAG
ATGGTAAGCCCTCCCGTATCGTAGTTATCTACACGACGGGGAGTCAGGCAACTATGGATGAACGAAATAG
ACAGATCGCTGAGATAGGTGCCTCACTGATTAAGCATTGGTAACTGTCAGACCAAGTTTACTCATATATA
CTTTAGATTGATTTAAAACTTCATTTTTAATTTAAAAGGATCTAGGTGAAGATCCTTTTTGATAATCTCA
TGACCAAAATCCCTTAACGTGAGTTTTCGTTCCACTGAGCGTCAGACCCCGTAGAAAAGATCAAAGGATC
TTC
Features (pLannotate 1.2.2; 16 found; start..end, strand, type, name):
      1..589     +  rep_origin     ori: high-copy-number ColE1/pMB1/pBR322/pUC origin of replication
    662..689     +  repeat_region  AAV2 ITR (fragment): inverted terminal repeat of adeno-associated virus serotype 2 inverted
    718..745     +  repeat_region  AAV2 ITR (fragment): inverted terminal repeat of adeno-associated virus serotype 2 inverted
    834..1045    +  promoter       EF-1α core promoter: core promoter for human elongation factor EF-1α
   1108..4005    +  CDS            RfxCas13d: RNA-targeting Type VI CRISPR protein from Ruminococcus flavefaciens strain XPD3002 (Konermann et al., 2018)
   4045..4071    +  CDS            3xHA (fragment): three tandem HA epitope tags
   4087..4142    +  CDS            P2A (fragment): 2A peptide from porcine teschovirus-1 polyprotein Eukaryotic ribosomes fail to insert a peptide bond between the Gly and Pro residues, yielding separate polypeptides.
   4144..4850    +  CDS            mCherry (fragment): monomeric derivative of DsRed fluorescent protein (Shaner et al., 2004) mammalian codon-optimized
   4858..4906    +  polyA_signal   poly(A) signal: synthetic polyadenylation signal
   4914..5054    +  repeat_region  AAV2 ITR: inverted terminal repeat of adeno-associated virus serotype 2 inverted
   5059..5110    -  misc_feature   bom (fragment): basis of mobility region from pBR322
   5129..5584    +  rep_origin     f1 ori (sequence partly withheld): f1 bacteriophage origin of replication; arrow indicates direction of (+) strand synthesis
   5585..5634    -  misc_feature   bom (fragment): basis of mobility region from pBR322
   5736..5771    -  CDS            rop (fragment): Rop protein, which maintains plasmids at low copy number; rop
   5866..5970    +  promoter       AmpR promoter: bla
   5971..6831    +  CDS            AmpR: β-lactamase; bla; confers resistance to ampicillin, carbenicillin, and related antibiotics
