[The description below was written by a language model from this plasmid's Addgene catalogue record and pLannotate feature annotations shown in this document.]
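Description:
pAAV-EFS-hfCas13d-P2A-mCherry-pA is an adeno-associated virus transfer plasmid (about 7 kb) built on a pAAV backbone for expressing a high-fidelity variant of the RNA-targeting CRISPR effector Cas13d together with a red fluorescent marker in mammalian cells. It is maintained in bacteria through a high-copy ColE1/pUC-type origin and selected with ampicillin via the β-lactamase gene. An f1 phage origin is also present, along with small remnants of pBR322 bom and rop sequences. The expression cassette lies between AAV2 inverted terminal repeats, which direct replication and packaging of the intervening DNA into AAV particles when rep/cap and helper functions are supplied. The downstream ITR is annotated in full, while the upstream one was detected only as two short fragments, which may simply reflect how the automated annotation handled this repeat-rich region.

Within the ITRs, the compact EF-1α core (EFS) promoter drives a single open reading frame. The first part is annotated as RfxCas13d from Ruminococcus flavefaciens, consistent with hfCas13d being an engineered derivative of that protein. It is followed by an HA epitope tag (annotated as a fragment of a 3xHA tag), a P2A ribosome-skipping peptide, and mCherry, with a short synthetic polyadenylation signal terminating the transcript. P2A causes the tagged nuclease and mCherry to be produced as separate polypeptides from one mRNA, so red fluorescence reports transduced cells while HA allows immunodetection of the Cas13d protein. The small promoter and poly(A) signal help fit this large coding sequence within AAV packaging limits. No guide RNA cassette is annotated, so a crRNA would presumably be delivered separately for RNA knockdown. The plasmid belongs to an AAV resource comparing high-fidelity Cas13d variants.
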