Addgene plasmid #233026: pAAV-EFS-hfCas13d-P2A-mCherry-pA
Purpose: To Express HA Tagged hfCas13d and mcherry from the mammalian EFS promoter. The hfCas13d and mCherry are separated by a P2A site
Depositing lab: Jonathan Ploski. Depositing organization: Pennsylvania State University, College of Medicine. Publication: Adeno-associated viral vector resource for the RNA-targeting Cas13d: A comparison of high-fidelity variants, DjCas13d and hfCas13d. Back F, Sandoval A, Vu LM, Hong VM, Bhaskara A, Rodriguez SR, O'Brien JT, Kolber BJ, Kroener S, Ploski JE. Mol Ther Methods Clin Dev. 2025 Aug 20;33(4):101565. doi: 10.1016/j.omtm.2025.101565. eCollection 2025 Dec 11. PubMed 41020266.
Backbone
  Vector backbone: pAAV
  Vector type: AAV
Growth in bacteria
  Bacterial resistance: Ampicillin, 100 μg/mL
  Growth temperature: 37°C
  Growth strain: NEB Stable
  Copy number: High Copy
Gene/Insert
  Gene/Insert name: hfCas13d/mCherry
  Species: Synthetic
  Tag / fusion protein: mCherry (C terminal on insert)
  Cloning method: Unknown
Terms and licenses: Academic/Nonprofit Terms; Industry Terms: Not Available to Industry
How to cite: pAAV-EFS-hfCas13d-P2A-mCherry-pA was a gift from Jonathan Ploski (Addgene plasmid # 233026 ; http://n2t.net/addgene:233026 ; RRID:Addgene_233026)
